>Addgene plasmid #26292 | pTomo-Ras | depositor full sequence | sequence record 12377 | Author sequence
CAGGTGGCACTTTTCGGGGAAATGTGCGCGGAACCCCTATTTGTTTATTTTTCTAAATACATTCAAATAT
GTATCCGCTCATGAGACAATAACCCTGATAAATGCTTCAATAATATTGAAAAAGGAAGAGTATGAGTATT
CAACATTTCCGTGTCGCCCTTATTCCCTTTTTTGCGGCATTTTGCCTTCCTGTTTTTGCTCACCCAGAAA
CGCTGGTGAAAGTAAAAGATGCTGAAGATCAGTTGGGTGCACGAGTGGGTTACATCGAACTGGATCTCAA
CAGCGGTAAGATCCTTGAGAGTTTTCGCCCCGAAGAACGTTTTCCAATGATGAGCACTTTTAAAGTTCTG
CTATGTGGCGCGGTATTATCCCGTATTGACGCCGGGCAAGAGCAACTCGGTCGCCGCATACACTATTCTC
AGAATGACTTGGTTGAGTACTCACCAGTCACAGAAAAGCATCTTACGGATGGCATGACAGTAAGAGAATT
ATGCAGTGCTGCCATAACCATGAGTGATAACACTGCGGCCAACTTACTTCTGACAACGATCGGAGGACCG
AAGGAGCTAACCGCTTTTTTGCACAACATGGGGGATCATGTAACTCGCCTTGATCGTTGGGAACCGGAGC
TGAATGAAGCCATACCAAACGACGAGCGTGACACCACGATGCCTGTAGCAATGGCAACAACGTTGCGCAA
ACTATTAACTGGCGAACTACTTACTCTAGCTTCCCGGCAACAATTAATAGACTGGATGGAGGCGGATAAA
GTTGCAGGACCACTTCTGCGCTCGGCCCTTCCGGCTGGCTGGTTTATTGCTGATAAATCTGGAGCCGGTG
AGCGTGGGTCTCGCGGTATCATTGCAGCACTGGGGCCAGATGGTAAGCCCTCCCGTATCGTAGTTATCTA
CACGACGGGGAGTCAGGCAACTATGGATGAACGAAATAGACAGATCGCTGAGATAGGTGCCTCACTGATT
AAGCATTGGTAACTGTCAGACCAAGTTTACTCATATATACTTTAGATTGATTTAAAACTTCATTTTTAAT
TTAAAAGGATCTAGGTGAAGATCCTTTTTGATAATCTCATGACCAAAATCCCTTAACGTGAGTTTTCGTT
CCACTGAGCGTCAGACCCCGTAGAAAAGATCAAAGGATCTTCTTGAGATCCTTTTTTTCTGCGCGTAATC
TGCTGCTTGCAAACAAAAAAACCACCGCTACCAGCGGTGGTTTGTTTGCCGGATCAAGAGCTACCAACTC
TTTTTCCGAAGGTAACTGGCTTCAGCAGAGCGCAGATACCAAATACTGTCCTTCTAGTGTAGCCGTAGTT
AGGCCACCACTTCAAGAACTCTGTAGCACCGCCTACATACCTCGCTCTGCTAATCCTGTTACCAGTGGCT
GCTGCCAGTGGCGATAAGTCGTGTCTTACCGGGTTGGACTCAAGACGATAGTTACCGGATAAGGCGCAGC
GGTCGGGCTGAACGGGGGGTTCGTGCACACAGCCCAGCTTGGAGCGAACGACCTACACCGAACTGAGATA
CCTACAGCGTGAGCTATGAGAAAGCGCCACGCTTCCCGAAGGGAGAAAGGCGGACAGGTATCCGGTAAGC
GGCAGGGTCGGAACAGGAGAGCGCACGAGGGAGCTTCCAGGGGGAAACGCCTGGTATCTTTATAGTCCTG
TCGGGTTTCGCCACCTCTGACTTGAGCGTCGATTTTTGTGATGCTCGTCAGGGGGGCGGAGCCTATGGAA
AAACGCCAGCAACGCGGCCTTTTTACGGTTCCTGGCCTTTTGCTGGCCTTTTGCTCACATGTTCTTTCCT
GCGTTATCCCCTGATTCTGTGGATAACCGTATTACCGCCTTTGAGTGAGCTGATACCGCTCGCCGCAGCC
GAACGACCGAGCGCAGCGAGTCAGTGAGCGAGGAAGCGGAAGAGCGCCCAATACGCAAACCGCCTCTCCC
CGCGCGTTGGCCGATTCATTAATGCAGCTGGCACGACAGGTTTCCCGACTGGAAAGCGGGCAGTGAGCGC
AACGCAATTAATGTGAGTTAGCTCACTCATTAGGCACCCCAGGCTTTACACTTTATGCTTCCGGCTCGTA
TGTTGTGTGGAATTGTGAGCGGATAACAATTTCACACAGGAAACAGCTATGACCATGATTACGCCAAGCG
CGCAATTAACCCTCACTAAAGGGAACAAAAGCTGGAGCTGCAAGCTTAATGTAGTCTTATGCAATACTCT
TGTAGTCTTGCAACATGGTAACGATGAGTTAGCAACATGCCTTACAAGGAGAGAAAAAGCACCGTGCATG
CCGATTGGTGGAAGTAAGGTGGTACGATCGTGCCTTATTAGGAAGGCAACAGACGGGTCTGACATGGATT
GGACGAACCACTGAATTGCCGCATTGCAGAGATATTGTATTTAAGTGCCTAGCTCGATACAATAAACGGG
TCTCTCTGGTTAGACCAGATCTGAGCCTGGGAGCTCTCTGGCTAACTAGGGAACCCACTGCTTAAGCCTC
AATAAAGCTTGCCTTGAGTGCTTCAAGTAGTGTGTGCCCGTCTGTTGTGTGACTCTGGTAACTAGAGATC
CCTCAGACCCTTTTAGTCAGTGTGGAAAATCTCTAGCAGTGGCGCCCGAACAGGGACCTGAAAGCGAAAG
GGAAACCAGAGCTCTCTCGACGCAGGACTCGGCTTGCTGAAGCGCGCACGGCAAGAGGCGAGGGGCGGCG
ACTGGTGAGTACGCCAAAAATTTTGACTAGCGGAGGCTAGAAGGAGAGAGATGGGTGCGAGAGCGTCAGT
ATTAAGCGGGGGAGAATTAGATCGCGATGGGAAAAAATTCGGTTAAGGCCAGGGGGAAAGAAAAAATATA
AATTAAAACATATAGTATGGGCAAGCAGGGAGCTAGAACGATTCGCAGTTAATCCTGGCCTGTTAGAAAC
ATCAGAAGGCTGTAGACAAATACTGGGACAGCTACAACCATCCCTTCAGACAGGATCAGAAGAACTTAGA
TCATTATATAATACAGTAGCAACCCTCTATTGTGTGCATCAAAGGATAGAGATAAAAGACACCAAGGAAG
CTTTAGACAAGATAGAGGAAGAGCAAAACAAAAGTAAGACCACCGCACAGCAAGCGGCCGCTGATCTTCA
GACCTGGAGGAGGAGATATGAGGGACAATTGGAGAAGTGAATTATATAAATATAAAGTAGTAAAAATTGA
ACCATTAGGAGTAGCACCCACCAAGGCAAAGAGAAGAGTGGTGCAGAGAGAAAAAAGAGCAGTGGGAATA
GGAGCTTTGTTCCTTGGGTTCTTGGGAGCAGCAGGAAGCACTATGGGCGCAGCCTCAATGACGCTGACGG
TACAGGCCAGACAATTATTGTCTGGTATAGTGCAGCAGCAGAACAATTTGCTGAGGGCTATTGAGGCGCA
ACAGCATCTGTTGCAACTCACAGTCTGGGGCATCAAGCAGCTCCAGGCAAGAATCCTGGCTGTGGAAAGA
TACCTAAAGGATCAACAGCTCCTGGGGATTTGGGGTTGCTCTGGAAAACTCATTTGCACCACTGCTGTGC
CTTGGAATGCTAGTTGGAGTAATAAATCTCTGGAACAGATTGGAATCACACGACCTGGATGGAGTGGGAC
AGAGAAATTAACAATTACACAAGCTTAATACACTCCTTAATTGAAGAATCGCAAAACCAGCAAGAAAAGA
ATGAACAAGAATTATTGGAATTAGATAAATGGGCAAGTTTGTGGAATTGGTTTAACATAACAAATTGGCT
GTGGTATATAAAATTATTCATAATGATAGTAGGAGGCTTGGTAGGTTTAAGAATAGTTTTTGCTGTACTT
TCTATAGTGAATAGAGTTAGGCAGGGATATTCACCATTATCGTTTCAGACCCACCTCCCAACCCCGAGGG
GACCCGACAGGCCCGAAGGAATAGAAGAAGAAGGTGGAGAGAGAGACAGAGACAGATCCATTCGATTAGT
GAACGGATCTCGACGGTTAACTTTTAAAAGAAAAGGGGGGATTGGGGGGTACAGTGCAGGGGAAAGAATA
GTAGACATAATAGCAACAGACATACAAACTAAAGAATTACAAAAACAAATTACAAAAATTCAAAATTTTA
TCGATAAGCTTGGGAGTTCCGCGTTACATAACTTACGGTAAATGGCCCGCCTGGCTGACCGCCCAACGAC
CCCCGCCCATTGACGTCAATAATGACGTATGTTCCCATAGTAACGCCAATAGGGACTTTCCATTGACGTC
AATGGGTGGAGTATTTACGGTAAACTGCCCACTTGGCAGTACATCAAGTGTATCATATGCCAAGTACGCC
CCCTATTGACGTCAATGACGGTAAATGGCCCGCCTGGCATTATGCCCAGTACATGACCTTATGGGACTTT
CCTACTTGGCAGTACATCTACGTATTAGTCATCGCTATTACCATGGTGATGCGGTTTTGGCAGTACATCA
ATGGGCGTGGATAGCGGTTTGACTCACGGGGATTTCCAAGTCTCCACCCCATTGACGTCAATGGGAGTTT
GTTTTGGCACCAAAATCAACGGGACTTTCCAAAATGTCGTAACAACTCCGCCCCATTGACGCAAATGGGC
GGTAGGCGTGTACGGTGGGAGGTCTATATAAGCAGAGCTCGTTTAGTGAACCGTCAGATCGCCTGGAGAC
GCCATCCACGCTGTTTTGACCTCCATAGAAGACACCGACTCTAGAGCATAACTTCGTATAATGTATGCTA
TACGAAGTTATACCGCCATGGCCTCCTCCGAGGACGTCATCAAGGAGTTCATGCGCTTCAAGGTGCGCAT
GGAGGGCTCCGTGAACGGCCACGAGTTCGAGATCGAGGGCGAGGGCGAGGGCCGCCCCTACGAGGGCACC
CAGACCGCCAAGCTGAAGGTGACCAAGGGCGGCCCCCTGCCCTTCGCCTGGGACATCCTGTCCCCTCAGT
TCCAGTACGGCTCCAAGGCCTACGTGAAGCACCCCGCCGACATCCCCGACTACTTGAAGCTGTCCTTCCC
CGAGGGCTTCAAGTGGGAGCGCGTGATGAACTTCGAGGACGGCGGCGTGGTGACCGTGACCCAGGACTCC
TCCCTGCAGGACGGCGAGTTCATCTACAAGGTGAAGCTGCGCGGCACCAACTTCCCCTCCGACGGCCCCG
TAATGCAGAAGAAGACCATGGGCTGGGAGGCCTCCACCGAGCGGATGTACCCCGAGGACGGCGCCCTGAA
GGGCGAGATCAAGATGAGGCTGAAGCTGAAGGACGGCGGCCACTACGACGCCGAGGTCAAGACCACCTAC
ATGGCCAAGAAGCCCGTGCAGCTGCCCGGCGCCTACAAGACCGACATCAAGCTGGACATCACCTCCCACA
ACGAGGACTACACCATCGTGGAACAGTACGAGCGCGCCGAGGGCCGCCACTCCACCGGCGCCTAAATAAC
TTCGTATAATGTATGCTATACGAAGTTATGGATCCACCGCCATGGACTACAAGGACGATGATGACAAG
[495 nt withheld, positions 5529-6023]
AAGCTGCGGAAGCTGAACCCTCCTGATGAGAGTGGCCCCGGCTGCATGAGCTGCAAGTGTGTGCTCTCCT
GAGGATCCGCCCCTCTCCCTCCCCCCCCCCTAACGTTACTGGCCGAAGCCGCTTGGAATAAGGCCGGTGT
GCGTTTGTCTATATGTTATTTTCCACCATATTGCCGTCTTTTGGCAATGTGAGGGCCCGGAAACCTGGCC
CTGTCTTCTTGACGAGCATTCCTAGGGGTCTTTCCCCTCTCGCCAAAGGAATGCAAGGTCTGTTGAATGT
CGTGAAGGAAGCAGTTCCTCTGGAAGCTTCTTGAAGACAAACAACGTCTGTAGCGACCCTTTGCAGGCAG
CGGAACCCCCCACCTGGCGACAGGTGCCTCTGCGGCCAAAAGCCACGTGTATAAGATACACCTGCAAAGG
CGGCACAACCCCAGTGCCACGTTGTGAGTTGGATAGTTGTGGAAAGAGTCAAATGGCTCTCCTCAAGCGT
ATTCAACAAGGGGCTGAAGGATGCCCAGAAGGTACCCCATTGTATGGGATCTGATCTGGGGCCTCGGTGC
ACATGCTTTACATGTGTTTAGTCGAGGTTAAAAAAACGTCTAGGCCCCCCGAACCACGGGGACGTGGTTT
TCCTTTGAAAAACACGATGATAATATGGCCACAACCATGGTGAGCAAGGGCGAGGAGCTGTTCACCGGGG
TGGTGCCCATCCTGGTCGAGCTGGACGGCGACGTAAACGGCCACAAGTTCAGCGTGTCCGGCGAGGGCGA
GGGCGATGCCACCTACGGCAAGCTGACCCTGAAGTTCATCTGCACCACCGGCAAGCTGCCCGTGCCCTGG
CCCACCCTCGTGACCACCCTGACCTACGGCGTGCAGTGCTTCAGCCGCTACCCCGACCACATGAAGCAGC
ACGACTTCTTCAAGTCCGCCATGCCCGAAGGCTACGTCCAGGAGCGCACCATCTTCTTCAAGGACGACGG
CAACTACAAGACCCGCGCCGAGGTGAAGTTCGAGGGCGACACCCTGGTGAACCGCATCGAGCTGAAGGGC
ATCGACTTCAAGGAGGACGGCAACATCCTGGGGCACAAGCTGGAGTACAACTACAACAGCCACAACGTCT
ATATCATGGCCGACAAGCAGAAGAACGGCATCAAGGTGAACTTCAAGATCCGCCACAACATCGAGGACGG
CAGCGTGCAGCTCGCCGACCACTACCAGCAGAACACCCCCATCGGCGACGGCCCCGTGCTGCTGCCCGAC
AACCACTACCTGAGCACCCAGTCCGCCCTGAGCAAAGACCCCAACGAGAAGCGCGATCACATGGTCCTGC
TGGAGTTCGTGACCGCCGCCGGGATCACTCTCGGCATGGACGAGCTGTACAAGTAAAGCGGCCGCGTCGA
CAATCAACCTCTGGATTACAAAATTTGTGAAAGATTGACTGGTATTCTTAACTATGTTGCTCCTTTTACG
CTATGTGGATACGCTGCTTTAATGCCTTTGTATCATGCTATTGCTTCCCGTATGGCTTTCATTTTCTCCT
CCTTGTATAAATCCTGGTTGCTGTCTCTTTATGAGGAGTTGTGGCCCGTTGTCAGGCAACGTGGCGTGGT
GTGCACTGTGTTTGCTGACGCAACCCCCACTGGTTGGGGCATTGCCACCACCTGTCAGCTCCTTTCCGGG
ACTTTCGCTTTCCCCCTCCCTATTGCCACGGCGGAACTCATCGCCGCCTGCCTTGCCCGCTGCTGGACAG
GGGCTCGGCTGTTGGGCACTGACAATTCCGTGGTGTTGTCGGGGAAGCTGACGTCCTTTCCATGGCTGCT
CGCCTGTGTTGCCACCTGGATTCTGCGCGGGACGTCCTTCTGCTACGTCCCTTCGGCCCTCAATCCAGCG
GACCTTCCTTCCCGCGGCCTGCTGCCGGCTCTGCGGCCTCTTCCGCGTCTTCGCCTTCGCCCTCAGACGA
GTCGGATCTCCCTTTGGGCCGCCTCCCCGCCTGGAATTCGAGCTCGGTACCTTTAAGACCAATGACTTAC
AAGGCAGCTGTAGATCTTAGCCACTTTTTAAAAGAAAAGGGGGGACTGGAAGGGCTAATTCACTCCCAAC
GAAGACAAGATCTGCTTTTTGCTTGTACTGGGTCTCTCTGGTTAGACCAGATCTGAGCCTGGGAGCTCTC
TGGCTAACTAGGGAACCCACTGCTTAAGCCTCAATAAAGCTTGCCTTGAGTGCTTCAAGTAGTGTGTGCC
CGTCTGTTGTGTGACTCTGGTAACTAGAGATCCCTCAGACCCTTTTAGTCAGTGTGGAAAATCTCTAGCA
GTAGTAGTTCATGTCATCTTATTATTCAGTATTTATAACTTGCAAAGAAATGAATATCAGAGAGTGAGAG
GAACTTGTTTATTGCAGCTTATAATGGTTACAAATAAAGCAATAGCATCACAAATTTCACAAATAAAGCA
TTTTTTTCACTGCATTCTAGTTGTGGTTTGTCCAAACTCATCAATGTATCTTATCATGTCTGGCTCTAGC
TATCCCGCCCCTAACTCCGCCCAGTTCCGCCCATTCTCCGCCCCATGGCTGACTAATTTTTTTTATTTAT
GCAGAGGCCGAGGCCGCCTCGGCCTCTGAGCTATTCCAGAAGTAGTGAGGAGGCTTTTTTGGAGGCCTAG
GCTTTTGCGTCGAGACGTACCCAATTCGCCCTATAGTGAGTCGTATTACGCGCGCTCACTGGCCGTCGTT
TTACAACGTCGTGACTGGGAAAACCCTGGCGTTACCCAACTTAATCGCCTTGCAGCACATCCCCCTTTCG
CCAGCTGGCGTAATAGCGAAGAGGCCCGCACCGATCGCCCTTCCCAACAGTTGCGCAGCCTGAATGGCGA
ATGGCGCG
[124 nt withheld, positions 8902-9025]
C
[91 nt withheld, positions 9027-9117]
A
[49 nt withheld, positions 9119-9167]
CCTTTGACGTTGGAGTCCACGTTCTTT
[37 nt withheld, positions 9195-9231]
ACCCTATCTCGGTCTATTCTTTTGATTTATAAGGGATTTTGCCGATTTCGGCCTATTGGTTAAAAAATGA
GCTGATTTAACAAAAATTTAACGCGAATTTTAACAAAATATTAACGTTTACAATTTCC
Features (pLannotate 1.2.2; 32 found; start..end, strand, type, name):
     27..131     +  promoter       AmpR promoter: bla
    132..992     +  CDS            AmpR: β-lactamase; bla; confers resistance to ampicillin, carbenicillin, and related antibiotics
   1163..1751    +  rep_origin     ori: high-copy-number ColE1/pMB1/pBR322/pUC origin of replication
   1934..2026    +  CDS            lacI (fragment): lac repressor; lacI; The lac repressor binds to the lac operator to inhibit transcription in E. coli. This inhibition can be relieved by adding lactose or isopropyl-β-D-thiogalactopyranoside (IPTG).
   2039..2060    +  protein_bind   CAP binding site: CAP binding activates transcription in the presence of cAMP. E. coli catabolite activator protein
   2075..2105    +  promoter       lac promoter: promoter for the E. coli lac operon
   2113..2129    +  protein_bind   lac operator: The lac repressor binds to the lac operator to inhibit transcription in E. coli. This inhibition can be relieved by adding lactose or isopropyl-β-D-thiogalactopyranoside (IPTG). lac repressor encoded by lacI
   2174..2192    +  promoter       T3 promoter: promoter for bacteriophage T3 RNA polymerase
   2220..2441    +  promoter       RSV promoter: Rous sarcoma virus enhancer/promoter
   2448..2628    +  LTR            5' LTR (truncated): truncated 5' long terminal repeat (LTR) from HIV-1
   2672..2797    +  misc_feature   HIV-1 Ψ: packaging signal of human immunodeficiency virus type 1
   2781..3144    +  CDS            HIV-1 gag (fragment): gag protein from human immunodeficiency virus 1; gag
   3239..3575    +  ncRNA          RRE: Accession: RF00036 - HIV Rev response element
   3611..4000    +  CDS            env (fragment): ENV_HV1H2 - Experimental evidence at protein level: Swiss-Prot protein existence level 1. [Transmembrane protein gp41]: Acts as a class I viral fusion protein. Under the current model, the protein has at least 3 conformational states: pre-fusion native state, pre-hairpin intermediate state, and post-fusion hairpin state. During fusion of viral and target intracellular membranes, the coiled coil regions (heptad repeats) assume a trimer-of-hairpins structure, positioning the fusion peptide in close proximity to the C-terminal region of the ectodomain. The formation of this structure appears to d
   4012..4129    +  misc_feature   cPPT/CTS: central polypurine tract and central termination sequence of HIV-1
   4152..4455    +  enhancer       CMV enhancer: human cytomegalovirus immediate early enhancer
   4456..4659    +  promoter       CMV promoter: human cytomegalovirus (CMV) immediate early promoter
   4738..4771    -  protein_bind   loxP: Cre-mediated recombination occurs in the 8-bp core sequence (GCATACAT). Cre recombinase
   4778..5455    +  CDS            mRFP1: monomeric derivative of DsRed (Campbell et al., 2002) mammalian codon-optimized
   5456..5489    -  protein_bind   loxP: Cre-mediated recombination occurs in the 8-bp core sequence (GCATACAT). Cre recombinase
   5504..5528    +  CDS            3xFLAG (fragment): three tandem FLAG® epitope tags
   5532..6095    +  CDS            H-Ras (sequence partly withheld): human small GTPase proto-oncoprotein
   6214..6676    +  misc_feature   IRES: internal ribosome entry site (IRES) of the encephalomyocarditis virus (EMCV)
   6690..7409    +  CDS            EGFP: the original enhanced GFP (Yang et al., 1996) mammalian codon-optimized
   7425..8013    +  misc_feature   WPRE: woodchuck hepatitis virus posttranscriptional regulatory element
   8030..8098    +  CDS            nef (fragment): NEF_HV1Z2 - Experimental evidence at protein level: Swiss-Prot protein existence level 1. Extracellular Nef protein targets CD4(+) T-lymphocytes for apoptosis by interacting with CXCR4 surface receptors. From Human immunodeficiency virus type 1 group M subtype D (isolate Z2/CDC-Z34) (HIV-1).
   8100..8333    +  LTR            3' LTR (ΔU3): self-inactivating 3' long terminal repeat (LTR) from HIV-1
   8405..8526    +  polyA_signal   SV40 poly(A) signal: SV40 polyadenylation signal
   8545..8680    +  rep_origin     SV40 ori: SV40 origin of replication
   8713..8731    -  promoter       T7 promoter: promoter for bacteriophage T7 RNA polymerase
   8739..8894    +  CDS            lacZα (fragment): LacZα fragment of β-galactosidase; lacZ fragment
   8902..9357    +  rep_origin     f1 ori (sequence partly withheld): f1 bacteriophage origin of replication; arrow indicates direction of (+) strand synthesis
