[The description below was written by a language model from this plasmid's Addgene catalogue record and pLannotate feature annotations shown in this document.]
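Description:
pTomo-Ras is a third-generation-style, self-inactivating HIV-1 lentiviral transfer vector built on the pTomo backbone and carrying a Cre-activated oncogenic human HRAS allele. It is propagated in E. coli under ampicillin selection (AmpR with its bla promoter). The feature table annotates a ColE1/pUC-type origin, although the catalogue lists the plasmid as low copy and names a recombination-deficient strain, as is common for LTR-containing vectors. An f1 ori, an SV40 ori, and remnants of a lac/lacZα cloning region flanked by T3 and T7 promoters are also present in the backbone. The viral portion comprises an RSV promoter driving a truncated 5' LTR (making genomic RNA production Tat-independent), the Ψ packaging signal with partial gag, the RRE, a cPPT/CTS, a WPRE, and a ΔU3 3' LTR followed by an SV40 poly(A) signal.

The internal expression cassette uses the CMV enhancer/promoter, followed by an mRFP1 coding sequence flanked by two loxP sites in the same orientation. Downstream, cloned into the BamHI site, lies the N-terminally Flag-tagged HRAS carrying the activating G12V mutation, then an EMCV IRES and EGFP. This layout suggests that, without Cre, transduced cells express the red reporter, which sits ahead of the oncogene. Cre-mediated excision of the floxed mRFP1 then places Flag-HRAS-V12 directly behind CMV, with EGFP co-translated from the same transcript via the IRES, so that recombined cells switch from red to green fluorescence. According to the associated publication, the vector was developed for a lentivirus-based mouse glioma model, and the design would allow oncogene activation to be restricted to Cre-expressing cell types after delivery.
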