Addgene plasmid #26292: pTomo-Ras
Depositing lab: Inder Verma. Depositing organization: Salk Institute for Biological Studies. Publication: Development of a novel mouse glioma model using lentiviral vectors. Marumoto T, Tashiro A, Friedmann-Morvinski D, Scadeng M, Soda Y, Gage FH, Verma IM. Nat Med. 2009 Jan . 15(1):110-6. 10.1038/nm.1863 PubMed 19122659.
Backbone
  Vector backbone: pTomo
  Backbone manufacturer: Verma lab
  Backbone size w/o insert (bp): 8753
  Vector type: Lentiviral
Growth in bacteria
  Bacterial resistance: Ampicillin, 100 μg/mL
  Growth temperature: 37°C
  Growth strain: Stbl3
  Copy number: Low Copy
Gene/Insert
  Gene/Insert name: HRAS-V12
  Species: H. sapiens (human)
  Insert size (bp): 627
  Mutation: G12V
  Entrez Gene: HRAS (a.k.a. C-BAS/HAS, C-H-RAS, C-HA-RAS1, CTLO, H-RASIDX, HAMSV, HRAS1, RASH1, p21ras)
  Tag / fusion protein: Flag (N terminal on insert)
  Cloning method: Restriction Enzyme; 5′ cloning site BamHI (not destroyed); 3′ cloning site BamHI (not destroyed)
  Sequencing primers: 5′ dsRed1-; 3′ IRES-R
Terms and licenses: Academic/Nonprofit Terms; Industry Terms: Not Available to Industry
Depositor comments: From the paper: To construct pTomo H-RasV12, we amplified Flag-tagged H-RasV12 from pGEM H-RasV12 by PCR and inserted it into the BamHI site of the pTomo vector.
How to cite: pTomo-Ras was a gift from Inder Verma (Addgene plasmid # 26292 ; http://n2t.net/addgene:26292 ; RRID:Addgene_26292)
