>Addgene plasmid #26292 | pTomo-Ras | addgene partial sequence | sequence record 32446 | 26292 with dsRed1-C
GCCACTCCACCGGCGCCTAAATAACTTCGTATAATGTATGCTATACGAAGTTAATGGATCCACCGCCATG
GACTACAAGGACGATGATGACAAGACAGAATACAAGCTGGTGGTGGTGGGCGCCGT
[463 nt withheld, positions 127-589]
AAGCTGCGGAAGCTGAACCCTCCTGATGAGAGTGGCCCCGGCTGCATGAGCTGCAAGTGTGTGCTCTCCT
GAGGATCCGCCCCTCTCCCTCCCCCCCCCCTAACGTTACTGGCCGAAGCCGCTTGGAATAAGGCCGGTGT
GCGTTTGTCTATATGTTATTTTCCACCATA
